Addgene plasmid #46874: pMA3379
Purpose: A lentiviral vector for the doxycycline-inducible expression of soluble guanylate cyclase1 alpha3
Depositing lab: Mikhail Alexeyev & Troy Stevens. Depositing organization: University of South Alabama. Publication: Pseudomonas aeruginosa exotoxin Y is a promiscuous cyclase that increases endothelial tau phosphorylation and permeability. Ochoa CD, Alexeyev M, Pastukh V, Balczon R, Stevens T. J Biol Chem. 2012 Jul 20;287(30):25407-18. doi: 10.1074/jbc.M111.301440. Epub 2012 May 25. PubMed 22637478.
Backbone
  Vector backbone: pMA3211
  Backbone manufacturer: Homemade
  Backbone size w/o insert (bp): 6642
  Total vector size (bp): 8766
  Vector type: Lentiviral
  Selectable markers: Puromycin
Growth in bacteria
  Bacterial resistance: Ampicillin, 100 μg/mL
  Growth temperature: 37°C
  Growth strain: Stbl3
  Copy number: High Copy
Gene/Insert
  Gene/Insert name: soluble guanylate cyclase 1alpha3
  Species: R. norvegicus (rat)
  Insert size (bp): 2184
  Entrez Gene: Gucy1a3 (a.k.a. Gucy1a1, SGC)
  Promoter: TRE-Tight
  Tag / fusion protein: Myc (C terminal on insert)
  Cloning method: Restriction Enzyme; 5′ cloning site SalI (destroyed during cloning); 3′ cloning site NotI (destroyed during cloning)
  Sequencing primers: 5′ ctatagtgaatagagttagg
Resource information
  A portion of this plasmid was derived from a plasmid made by: cDNA was purchased from Open Biosystems
Terms and licenses: Academic/Nonprofit Terms; Industry Terms: Not Available to Industry
Depositor comments: Please note that though there are some differences between Addgene's quality control sequence and the depositor's assembled sequence, this plasmid should function as reported.
How to cite: pMA3379 was a gift from Mikhail Alexeyev & Troy Stevens (Addgene plasmid # 46874 ; http://n2t.net/addgene:46874 ; RRID:Addgene_46874)
