[The description below was written by a language model from this plasmid's Addgene catalogue record and pLannotate feature annotations shown in this document.]
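Description:
pMA3379 is an 8.8 kb HIV-1-based lentiviral transfer vector, built on the homemade pMA3211 backbone, for doxycycline-inducible expression of the rat soluble guanylate cyclase 1 alpha3 subunit (Gucy1a3, also called Gucy1a1). In bacteria it is maintained through a high-copy ColE1/pUC-type origin and an ampicillin resistance gene driven by its own bla promoter.

The viral genome is transcribed from a hybrid 5' end in which the CMV enhancer and promoter replace the upstream part of the HIV-1 LTR, an arrangement that generally makes genomic RNA production in packaging cells independent of Tat. Downstream lie the Ψ packaging signal with a gag fragment, the Rev response element for Rev-dependent nuclear export of the unspliced RNA, and the cPPT/CTS, which aids nuclear import of the reverse-transcribed genome. The 3' end carries a nef-derived fragment followed by LTR sequence annotated as a truncated LTR; the record does not explicitly say whether the vector is self-inactivating.

The payload is a TRE-Tight promoter (seven tet operators upstream of a minimal CMV promoter) driving the guanylate cyclase cDNA, which the catalogue lists as carrying a C-terminal Myc tag, although the tag is not annotated separately in the feature table. A second cassette, SV40 enhancer/early promoter driving puromycin N-acetyltransferase, allows selection of transduced mammalian cells. No Tet transactivator is annotated on the plasmid, so induction requires one supplied separately, for example from a second vector or an engineered cell line. The associated publication concerns cyclase activity and endothelial permeability. The depositor notes minor discrepancies between the assembled and quality-control sequences that are not expected to affect function.
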