Features (pLannotate 1.2.2; 21 found; start..end, strand, type, name):
     35..87      -  misc_feature   bom (fragment): basis of mobility region from pBR322
    326..629     +  enhancer       CMV enhancer: human cytomegalovirus immediate early enhancer
    630..822     +  promoter       CMV promoter (fragment): human cytomegalovirus (CMV) immediate early promoter
    821..988     +  LTR            5' LTR (truncated) (fragment): truncated 5' long terminal repeat (LTR) from HIV-1
   1035..1160    +  misc_feature   HIV-1 Ψ: packaging signal of human immunodeficiency virus type 1
   1144..1480    +  CDS            HIV-1 gag (fragment): gag protein from human immunodeficiency virus 1; gag
   1657..1890    +  misc_feature   RRE: The Rev response element (RRE) of HIV-1 allows for Rev-dependent mRNA export from the nucleus to the cytoplasm.
   2267..2367    +  CDS            Rev (fragment): human immunodeficiency virus 1 (HIV-1) Rev protein; rev; enhances nuclear export of unspliced and incompletely spliced viral mRNAs
   2413..2530    +  misc_feature   cPPT/CTS: central polypurine tract and central termination sequence of HIV-1
   2616..2930    +  promoter       tight TRE promoter: Tet-responsive promoter PTight, consisting of seven tet operator sequences followed by the minimal CMV promoter
   2935..2967    +  misc_feature   MCS (fragment): pBluescript multiple cloning site
   2996..5065    +  CDS            Gucy1a1: GCYA1_RAT - Also known as Guc1a1, Gucy1a3. Experimental evidence at protein level: Swiss-Prot protein existence level 1. From Rattus norvegicus (Rat).
   5106..5152    -  misc_feature   MCS (fragment): pBluescript multiple cloning site
   5191..5209    -  misc_feature   MCS (fragment): pBluescript multiple cloning site
   5223..5552    +  promoter       SV40 promoter: SV40 enhancer and early promoter
   5566..6165    +  CDS            PuroR: puromycin N-acetyltransferase; pac from Streptomyces alboniger; confers resistance to puromycin
   6265..6765    +  CDS            nef (fragment): NEF_HV1LA - Experimental evidence at protein level: Swiss-Prot protein existence level 1. Extracellular Nef protein targets CD4(+) T-lymphocytes for apoptosis by interacting with CXCR4 surface receptors. From Human immunodeficiency virus type 1 group M subtype B (isolate Lai) (HIV-1).
   6772..6952    +  LTR            5' LTR (truncated): truncated 5' long terminal repeat (LTR) from HIV-1
   7014..7602    -  rep_origin     ori: high-copy-number ColE1/pMB1/pBR322/pUC origin of replication
   7773..8633    -  CDS            AmpR: β-lactamase; bla; confers resistance to ampicillin, carbenicillin, and related antibiotics
   8634..8738    -  promoter       AmpR promoter: bla
>Addgene plasmid #46874 | pMA3379 | depositor full sequence | sequence record 66373 | pMA3379 sequence 8766 bps
GTCGATCGACGGATCGGGAGATCTCCCGATCCCCTATGGTGCACTCTCAGTACAATCTGCTCTGATGCCG
CATAGTTAAGCCAGTATCTGCTCCCTGCTTGTGTGTTGGAGGTCGCTGAGTAGTGCGCGAGCAAAATTTA
AGCTACAACAAGGCAAGGCTTGACCGACAATTGCATGAAGAATCTGCTTAGGGTTAGGCGTTTTGCGCTG
CTTCGCGATGTACGGGCCAGATATACGCGCGCGTTGACATTGATTATTGACTAGCTAGTTATTAATAGTA
ATCAATTACGGGGTCATTAGTTCATAGCCCATATATGGAGTTCCGCGTTACATAACTTACGGTAAATGGC
CCGCCTGGCTGACCGCCCAACGACCCCCGCCCATTGACGTCAATAATGACGTATGTTCCCATAGTAACGC
CAATAGGGACTTTCCATTGACGTCAATGGGTGGAGTATTTACGGTAAACTGCCCACTTGGCAGTACATCA
AGTGTATCATATGCCAAGTACGCCCCCTATTGACGTCAATGACGGTAAATGGCCCGCCTGGCATTATGCC
CAGTACATGACCTTATGGGACTTTCCTACTTGGCAGTACATCTACGTATTAGTCATCGCTATTACCATGG
TGATGCGGTTTTGGCAGTACATCAATGGGCGTGGATAGCGGTTTGACTCACGGGGATTTCCAAGTCTCCA
CCCCATTGACGTCAATGGGAGTTTGTTTTGGCACCAAAATCAACGGGACTTTCCAAAATGTCGTAACAAC
TCCGCCCCATTGACGCAAATGGGCGGTAGGCGTGTACGGTGGGAGGTCTATAGACCAGATCTGAGCCTGG
GAGCTCTCTGGCTAACTAGGGAACCCACTGCTTAAGCCTCAATAAAGCTTGCCTTGAGTGCTTCAAGTAG
TGTGTGCCCGTCTGTTGTGTGACTCTGGTAACTAGAGATCCCTCAGACCCTTTTAGTCAGTGTGGAAAAT
CTCTAGCAGTGGCGCCCGAACAGGGACTTGAAAGCGAAAGGGAAACCAGAGGAGCTCTCTCGACGCAGGA
CTCGGCTTGCTGAAGCGCGCACGGCAAGAGGCGAGGGGCGGCGACTGGTGAGTACGCCAAAAATTTTGAC
TAGCGGAGGCTAGAAGGAGAGAGATGGGTGCGAGAGCGTCAGTATTAAGCGGGGGAGAATTAGATCGCGA
TGGGAAAAAATTCGGTTAAGGCCAGGGGGAAAGAAAAAATATAAATAAACATATAGTATGGGCAAGCAGG
GAGCTAGAACGATTCGCAGTTAATCCTGGCCTGTTAGAAACATCAGAAGGCTGTAGACAAATACTGGGAC
AGCTACAACCATCCCTTCAGACAGGATCAGAAGAACTTAGATCATTATATAATACAGTAGCAACCCTCTA
TTGTGTGCATCAAAGGATAGAGATAAAAGACACCAAGGAAGCTTTAGACAAGATAGAGGAAGAGCAAAAC
AAAAGTAAGACCACCGCACAGCAAGCGGCCGGCCGCGCTGATCTTCAGACCTGGAGGAGGAGATATGAGG
GACAATTGGAGAAGTGAATTATATAAATATAAAGTAGTAAAAATTGAACCATTAGGAGTAGCACCCACCA
AGGCAAAGAGAAGAGTGGTGCAGAGAGAAAAAAGAGCAGTGGGAATAGGAGCTTTGTTCCTTGGGTTCTT
GGGAGCAGCAGGAAGCACTATGGGCGCAGCGTCAATGACGCTGACGGTACAGGCCAGACAATTATTGTCT
GGTATAGTGCAGCAGCAGAACAATTTGCTGAGGGCTATTGAGGCGCAACAGCATCTGTTGCAACTCACAG
TCTGGGGCATCAAGCAGCTCCAGGCAAGAATCCTGGCTGTGGAAAGATACCTAAAGGATCAACAGCTCCT
GGGGATTTGGGGTTGCTCTGGAAAACTCATTTGCACCACTGCTGTGCCTTGGAATGCTAGTTGGAGTAAT
AAATCTCTGGAACAGATTTGGAATCACACGACCTGGATGGAGTGGGACAGAGAAATTAACAATTACACAA
GCTTAATACACTCCTTAATTGAAGAATCGCAAAACCAGCAAGAAAAGAATGAACAAGAATTATTGGAATT
AGATAAATGGGCAAGTTTGTGGAATTGGTTTAACATAACAAATTGGCTGTGGTATATAAAATTATTCATA
ATGATAGTAGGAGGCTTGGTAGGTTTAAGAATAGTTTTTGCTGTACTTTCTATAGTGAATAGAGTTAGGC
AGGGATATTCACCATTATCGTTTCAGACCCACCTCCCAACCCCGAGGGGACCCGACAGGCCCGAAGGAAT
AGAAGAAGAAGGTGGAGAGAGAGACAGAGACAGATCCATTCGATTAGTGAACGGATCGGCACTGCGTGCG
CCAATTCGACAAATGGCAGTATTCATCCACAATTTTAAAAGAAAAGGGGGGATTGGGGGGTACAGTGCAG
GGGAAAGAATAGTAGACATAATAGCAACAGACATACAAACTAAAGAATTACAAAAACAAATTACAAAAAT
TCAAAATTTTCGGGTTTATTACAGGGACAGCAGAGATCCAGTTTGGTTAGTACCGGGCCGGCCCGCTCTA
GCTAGACGTATTACCGCCAGACCTCGAGTTTACTCCCTATCAGTGATAGAGAACGTATGTCGAGTTTACT
CCCTATCAGTGATAGAGAACGATGTCGAGTTTACTCCCTATCAGTGATAGAGAACGTATGTCGAGTTTAC
TCCCTATCAGTGATAGAGAACGTATGTCGAGTTTACTCCCTATCAGTGATAGAGAACGTATGTCGAGTTT
ATCCCTATCAGTGATAGAGAACGTATGTCGAGTTTACTCCCTATCAGTGATAGAGAACGTATGTCGAGGT
AGGCGTGTACGGTGGGAGGCCTATATAAGCAGAGCTCGTTTAGTGAACCGTCAGATCGCCTGGAGAATTC
GATATCAAGCTTATCGATACCGTCGACGGTATCGATAAGCTTGATGCGTGCCACCATGTTCTGCAGGAAG
TTCAAAGATCTCAAGATCACGGGGGAGTGTCCTTTCTCCTTACTGGCTCCTGGTCAGGTTCCTACGGAGC
CAATAGAGGAGGTGGCCGGAGTCTCTGAGAGCTGCCAGGCCACTCTGCCCACCTGCCAGGAGTTTGCTGA
GAATGCAGAAGGGAGTCACCCCCAAAGAAAGACAAGCCGCAACAGAGTCTACCTACACACCCTGGCAGAG
AGTATTGGCAAGCTCATTTTCCCAGAGTTTGAGAGACTGAACCTTGCACTTCAGAGAACATTGGCAAAGC
ACAAAATAAAGGAAAACAGGAATTCTTCAGAAAAAGAAGACCTTGAAAGAATAATTGCAGAAGAAGCAAT
TGCGGCAGGTGTCCCAGTGGAGGCGCTCAAAGACTCTCTGGGTGAGGAACTGTTCAAGATCTGTTATGAG
GAAGATGAGCACATCCTGGGCGTGGTTGGCGGCACCCTGAAGGACTTTCTCAACAGCTTCAGCACGCTCC
TGAAGCAGAGCAGCCACTGCCAGGAGGCGGAGAGGCGGGGGCGACTGGAAGATGCCTCCATCTTGTGCCT
GGACAAGGACCAGGACTTTCTAAATGTTTACTACTTCTTCCCGAAGAGAACCACAGCCCTGCTTCTCCCC
GGTATCATTAAAGCGGCTGCTCGCATACTGTACGAAAGCCACGTGGAGGTGTCCCTGATGCCTCCCTGCT
TCCGAAGTGAGTGTACCGAATTCGTGAACCAGCCCTATTTGCTCTACTCGGTCCACGTGAAGAGCACCAA
GCCTTCTCTGTCCCCAGGCAAACCCCAGTCCTCGCTAGTGATCCCTACTTCGCTCTTCTGCAAAACTTTC
CCATTCCACTTCATGCTGGACCGTGACCTGGCCATTCTGCAGCTGGGTAATGGCATCAGAAGGCTGGTGA
ACAAGAGGGACTTCCAAGGGAAGCCCAACTTTGAAGAGTTCTTTGAAATTCTAACTCCCAAAATCAACCA
GACATTTAGCGGCATCATGACAATGTTGAATATGCAGTTTGTCATACGGGTGAGGAGATGGGATAACTTA
GTGAAGAAATCTTCAAGGGTTATGGACCTCAAAGGTCAAATGATCTACATCGTTGAATCCAGTGCCATCT
TGTTCTTAGGGTCGCCGTGTGTGGACAGATTGGAAGATTTCACAGGACGGGGTCTCTATCTGTCTGACAT
CCCGATTCATAATGCCCTGAGGGATGTTGTCTTGATAGGGGAACAGGCACGGGCTCAAGATGGCCTCAAG
AAGAGGTTGGGAAAGCTGAAGGCAACCTTGGAGCATGCCCACCAAGCCCTGGAGGAGGAGAAGAAGAAGA
CGGTAGATCTCCTGTGTTCTATCTTTCCCTCTGAGGTTGCTCAGCAGCTCTGGCAAGGACAAATTGTGCA
AGCCAAGAAGTTCAATGAGGTCACCATGCTCTTCTCAGATATCGTAGGGTTCACTGCCATCTGCTCTCAG
TGTTCACCTCTGCAGGTCATCACCATGCTCAACGCTCTCTATACTCGCTTTGACCAACAGTGTGGAGAGC
TGGATGTCTACAAGGTGGAGACCATCGGAGATGCATATTGTGTGGCAGGGGGATTGCACAGAGAGAGTGA
CACACATGCTGTCCAGATAGCACTGATGGCCCTGAAGATGATGGAGCTCTCCAATGAGGTCATGTCTCCC
CACGGAGAACCTATCAAGATGCGAATCGGACTGCATTCTGGGTCAGTGTTTGCTGGAGTTGTTGGAGTGA
AGATGCCCCGATATTGCCTGTTTGGAAACAATGTCACTCTGGCTAACAAATTTGAGTCCTGCAGTGTGCC
TCGGAAAATCAATGTCAGCCCCACGACATACAGGTTACTCAAAGACTGTCCTGGCTTTGTGTTCACCCCG
AGATCGAGGGAGGAGCTTCCACCAAACTTCCCTAGTGACATTCCTGGAATCTGTCACTTTCTGGATGCTT
ATCAACATCAAGGACCTAATTCTAAACCATGGTTCCAGCAGAAAGATGCAGAAGATGGAAACGCTAACTT
CTTAGGCAAAGCATCAGGGGTAGATGAGCAGAAACTCATCAGCGAGGAGGACCTGTGACTCGAGGATCGA
ATTCCTGCAGCCCGGGGGATCCACTAGTTCTAGAGCGGCCGCTCTAGAACTAGTGGATCCCCCGGGCTGC
AGGAATTGATGGCCGCCACCGCGGTGGAGGACCCTGTGGAATGTGTGTCAGTTAGGGTGTGGAAAGTCCC
CAGGCTCCCCAGCAGGCAGAAGTATGCAAAGCATGCATCTCAATTAGTCAGCAACCAGGTGTGGAAAGTC
CCCAGGCTCCCCAGCAGGCAGAAGTATGCAAAGCATGCATCTCAATTAGTCAGCAACCATAGTCCCGCCC
CTAACTCCGCCCATCCCGCCCCTAACTCCGCCCAGTTCCGCCCATTCTCCGCCCCATGGCTGACTAATTT
TTTTTATTTATGCAGAGGCCGAGGCCGCCTCGGCCTCTGAGCTATTCCAGAAGTAGTGAGGAGGCTTTTT
TGGAGGCCTAGGCTTTTGCAAAAAGCTAGCTTACCATGACCGAGTACAAGCCCACGGTGCGCCTCGCCAC
CCGCGACGACGTCCCCAGGGCCGTACGCACCCTCGCCGCCGCGTTCGCCGACTACCCCGCCACGCGCCAC
ACCGTCGATCCGGACCGCCACATCGAGCGGGTCACCGAGCTGCAAGAACTCTTCCTCACGCGCGTCGGGC
TCGACATCGGCAAGGTGTGGGTCGCGGACGACGGCGCCGCGGTGGCGGTCTGGACCACGCCGGAGAGCGT
CGAAGCGGGGGCGGTGTTCGCCGAGATCGGCCCGCGCATGGCCGAGTTGAGCGGTTCCCGGCTGGCCGCG
CAGCAACAGATGGAAGGCCTCCTGGCGCCGCACCGGCCCAAGGAGCCCGCGTGGTTCCTGGCCACCGTCG
GCGTCTCGCCCGACCACCAGGGCAAGGGTCTGGGCAGCGCCGTCGTGCTCCCCGGAGTGGAGGCGGCCGA
GCGCGCCGGGGTGCCCGCCTTCCTGGAGACCTCCGCGCCCCGCAACCTCCCCTTCTACGAGCGGCTCGGC
TTCACCGTCACCGCCGACGTCGAGGTGCCCGAAGGACCGCGCACCTGGTGCATGACCCGCAAGCCCGGTG
CCTGACGCCCGCCCCACGACCCGCAGCGCCCGACCGAAAGGAGCGCACGACCCCATGCATCGATACCGTC
AATTCGATTAAGTCGAGGGTCGATCGACCTCGATCGAGACCTAGAAAAACATGGAGCAATCACAAGTAGC
AATACAGCAGCTACCAATGCTGATTGTGCCTGGCTAGAAGCACAAGAGGAGGAGGAGGTGGGTTTTCCAG
TCACACCTCAGGTACCTTTAAGACCAATGACTTACAAGGCAGCTGTAGATCTTAGCCACTTTTTAAAAGA
AAAGGGGGGACTGGAAGGGCTAATTCACTCCCAACGAAGACAAGATATCCTTGATCTGTGGATCTACCAC
ACACAAGGCTACTTCCCTGATTGGCAGAACTACACACCAGGGCCAGGGATCAGATATCCACTGACCTTTG
GATGGTGCTACAAGCTAGTACCAGTTGAGCAAGAGAAGGTAGAAGAAGCCAATGAAGGAGAGAACACCCG
CTTGTTACACCCTGTGAGCCTGCATGGGATGGATGACCCGGAGAGAGAAGTATTAGAGTGGAGGTTTGAC
AGCCGCCTAGCATTTCATCACATGGCCCGAGAGCTGCATCCGGACTGTACTGGGTCTCTCTGGTTAGACC
AGATCTGAGCCTGGGAGCTCTCTGGCTAACTAGGGAACCCACTGCTTAAGCCTCAATAAAGCTTGCCTTG
AGTGCTTCAAGTAGTGTGTGCCCGTCTGTTGTGTGACTCTGGTAACTAGAGATCCCTCAGACCCTTTTAG
TCAGTGTGGAAAATCTCTAGCAGCATGTGAGCAAAAGGCCAGCAAAAGGCCAGGAACCGTAAAAAGGCCG
CGTTGCTGGCGTTTTTCCATAGGCTCCGCCCCCCTGACGAGCATCACAAAAATCGACGCTCAAGTCAGAG
GTGGCGAAACCCGACAGGACTATAAAGATACCAGGCGTTTCCCCCTGGAAGCTCCCTCGTGCGCTCTCCT
GTTCCGACCCTGCCGCTTACCGGATACCTGTCCGCCTTTCTCCCTTCGGGAAGCGTGGCGCTTTCTCATA
GCTCACGCTGTAGGTATCTCAGTTCGGTGTAGGTCGTTCGCTCCAAGCTGGGCTGTGTGCACGAACCCCC
CGTTCAGCCCGACCGCTGCGCCTTATCCGGTAACTATCGTCTTGAGTCCAACCCGGTAAGACACGACTTA
TCGCCACTGGCAGCAGCCACTGGTAACAGGATTAGCAGAGCGAGGTATGTAGGCGGTGCTACAGAGTTCT
TGAAGTGGTGGCCTAACTACGGCTACACTAGAAGAACAGTATTTGGTATCTGCGCTCTGCTGAAGCCAGT
TACCTTCGGAAAAAGAGTTGGTAGCTCTTGATCCGGCAAACAAACCACCGCTGGTAGCGGTGGTTTTTTT
GTTTGCAAGCAGCAGATTACGCGCAGAAAAAAAGGATCTCAAGAAGATCCTTTGATCTTTTCTACGGGGT
CTGACGCTCAGTGGAACGAAAACTCACGTTAAGGGATTTTGGTCATGAGATTATCAAAAAGGATCTTCAC
CTAGATCCTTTTAAATTAAAAATGAAGTTTTAAATCAATCTAAAGTATATATGAGTAAACTTGGTCTGAC
AGTTACCAATGCTTAATCAGTGAGGCACCTATCTCAGCGATCTGTCTATTTCGTTCATCCATAGTTGCCT
GACTCCCCGTCGTGTAGATAACTACGATACGGGAGGGCTTACCATCTGGCCCCAGTGCTGCAATGATACC
GCGAGACCCACGCTCACCGGCTCCAGATTTATCAGCAATAAACCAGCCAGCCGGAAGGGCCGAGCGCAGA
AGTGGTCCTGCAACTTTATCCGCCTCCATCCAGTCTATTAATTGTTGCCGGGAAGCTAGAGTAAGTAGTT
CGCCAGTTAATAGTTTGCGCAACGTTGTTGCCATTGCTACAGGCATCGTGGTGTCACGCTCGTCGTTTGG
TATGGCTTCATTCAGCTCCGGTTCCCAACGATCAAGGCGAGTTACATGATCCCCCATGTTGTGCAAAAAA
GCGGTTAGCTCCTTCGGTCCTCCGATCGTTGTCAGAAGTAAGTTGGCCGCAGTGTTATCACTCATGGTTA
TGGCAGCACTGCATAATTCTCTTACTGTCATGCCATCCGTAAGATGCTTTTCTGTGACTGGTGAGTACTC
AACCAAGTCATTCTGAGAATAGTGTATGCGGCGACCGAGTTGCTCTTGCCCGGCGTCAATACGGGATAAT
ACCGCGCCACATAGCAGAACTTTAAAAGTGCTCATCATTGGAAAACGTTCTTCGGGGCGAAAACTCTCAA
GGATCTTACCGCTGTTGAGATCCAGTTCGATGTAACCCACTCGTGCACCCAACTGATCTTCAGCATCTTT
TACTTTCACCAGCGTTTCTGGGTGAGCAAAAACAGGAAGGCAAAATGCCGCAAAAAAGGGAATAAGGGCG
ACACGGAAATGTTGAATACTCATACTCTTCCTTTTTCAATATTATTGAAGCATTTATCAGGGTTATTGTC
TCATGAGCGGATACATATTTGAATGTATTTAGAAAAATAAACAAATAGGGGTTCCGCGCACATTTCCCCG
AAAAGTGCCACCTGAC
