>Addgene plasmid #46874 | pMA3379 | addgene partial sequence | sequence record 75270 | SV40pro-R 5'-cgggactatggttgctgact-3'
TTTCCACACCTGGTTGCTGACTAATTGAGATGCATGCTTTGCATACTTCTGCCTGCTGGGGAGCCTGGGG
ACTTTCCACACCCTAACTGACACACATTCCACAGGGTCCTCCACCGCGGTGGCGGCCATCAATTCCTGCA
GCCCGG
