>Addgene plasmid #46874 | pMA3379 | addgene partial sequence | sequence record 75271 | LNCX 5'-AGCTCGTTTAGTGAACCGTCAGATC-3'
CTTATCGATACCGTCGACGGTATCGATAAGCTTGATGCGTGCCACCATGTTCTGCAGGAAGTTCAAAGAT
CTCAAGATCACGGGGGAGTGTCCTTTCTCCTTACTGGCTCCTGGTCAGGTTCCTACGGAGCCAATAGAGG
AGGTGGCCGGAGTCTCTGAGAGCTGCCAGGCCACTCTGCCCACCTGCCAGGAGTTTGCTGAGAATGCAGA
AGGGAGTCACCCCCAAAGAAAGACAAGCCGCAACAGAGTCTACCTACACACCCTGGCAGAGAGTATTGGC
AAGCTCATTTTCCCAGAGTTTGAGAGACTGAACCTTGCACTTCAGAGAACATTGGCAAAGCACAAAATAA
AGGAAAACAGGAATTCTTCAGAAAAAGAAGACCTTGAAAGAATAATTGCAGAAGAAGCAATTGCGGCAGG
TGTCCCAGTGGAGGCGCTCAAAGACTCTCTGGGTGAGGAACTGTTCAAGATCTGTTATGAGGAAGATGAG
CACATCCTGGGCGTGGTTGGCGGCACCCTGAAGGACTTTCTCAACAGCTTCAGCACGCTCCTGAAGCAGA
GCAGCCACTGCCAGGAGGCGGAGAGGCGGGGGCGACTGGAAGATGCCTCCATCTTGTGCCTGGACAAGGA
CCAGGACTTTCTAAATGTTTACTACTTCTTCCCGAAGAGAACCACAGCCCTGCTTCTCCCCGGTATCATT
AAAGCGGCTGCTCGCATACTGTACGA
