>Addgene plasmid #46874 | pMA3379 | addgene partial sequence | sequence record 75326 | CMV-F (5'-CGCAAATGGGCGGTAGGCGTG-3')
CTATATAAGCAGCGCGTTTTGCCTGTACTGGGTCTCTCTGGTTAGACCAGATCTGAGCCTGGGAGCTCTC
TGGCTAACTAGGGAACCCACTGCTTAAGCCTCAATAAAGCTTGCCTTGAGTGCTTCAAGTAGTGTGTGCC
CGTCTGTTGTGTGACTCTGGTAACTAGAGATCCCTCAGACCCTTTTAGTCAGTGTGGAAAATCTCTAGCA
GTGGCGCCCGAACAGGGACTTGAAAGCGAAAGGGAAACCAGAGGAGCTCTCTCGACGCAGGACTCGGCTT
GCTGAAGCGCGCACGGCAAGAGGCGAGGGGCGGCGACTGGTGAGTACGCCAAAAATTTTGACTAGCGGAG
GCTAGAAGGAGAGAGATGGGTGCGAGAGCGTCAGTATTAAGCGGGGGAGAATTAGATCGCGATGGGAAAA
AATTCGGTTAAGGCCAGGGGGAAAGAAAAAATATAAATTAAAACATATAGTATGGGCAAGCAGGGAGCTA
GAACGATTCGCAGTTAATCCTGGCCTGTTAGAAACATCAGAAGGCTGTAGACAAATACTGGGACAGCTAC
AACCATCCCTTCAGACAGGATCAGAAGAACTTAGATCATTATATAATACAGTAGCAACCCTCTATTGTGT
GCATCAAAGGATAGAGATAAAAGACACCAAGGAAGCTTTAGACAAGATAGAGGAAGAGCAAAACAAAAGT
AAGACCACCGCACAGCAAGCGGCCGGCCGCTGATCTTCAGACCTGGAGGAGGAGATATGAGGGACAATTG
GAGAAGTGAATTATATAAATATAAAGTAGTAAAAATTGAACCATTAGGAGTAGCACCCACCAAGGCAAAG
AGAAGAGTGGTGCAGAGAGAAAAAAGAGCAGTGGGAATAGGAGCTTTGTTCCTTGGGTTCTTGGGAGCAG
CAGGAAGCACTATGGGCGCAGCGTCAATGACGCTGACGGTACAGGCCAGACAATTATTGTCTGGTATAGT
GCAGCAGCAGAACA
