>Addgene plasmid #46874 | pMA3379 | addgene partial sequence | sequence record 76026 | rGucy1a1-F 5'-gtgcctcggaaaatcaatgt-3'
CCCCGAGATCGAGGGAGGAGCTTCCACCAAACTTCCCTAGTGACATTCCTGGAATCTGTCACTTTCTGGA
TGCTTATCAACATCAAGGACCTAATTCTAAACCATGGTTCCAGCAGAAAGATGCAGAAGATGGAAACGCT
AACTTCTTAGGCAAAGCATCAGGGGTAGATGAGCAGAAACTCATCAGCGAGGAGGACCTGTGACTCGAGG
ATCGAATTCCTGCAGCCCGGGGGATC
